Addgene plasmid #23542: pDONR223-PIK3CB
Depositing lab: William Hahn & David Root. Depositing organization: Dana-Farber Cancer Institute. Publication: COT drives resistance to RAF inhibition through MAP kinase pathway reactivation. Johannessen CM, Boehm JS, Kim SY, Thomas SR, Wardwell L, Johnson LA, Emery CM, Stransky N, Cogdill AP, Barretina J, Caponigro G, Hieronymus H, Murray RR, Salehi-Ashtiani K, Hill DE, Vidal M, Zhao JJ, Yang X, Alkan O, Kim S, Harris JL, Wilson CJ, Myer VE, Finan PM, Root DE, Roberts TM, Golub T, Flaherty KT, Dummer R, Weber BL, Sellers WR, Schlegel R, Wargo JA, Hahn WC, Garraway LA. Nature. 2010 Dec 16;468(7326):968-72. doi: 10.1038/nature09627 PubMed 21107320.
Backbone
  Vector backbone: pDONR223
  Backbone manufacturer: Invitrogen
  Backbone size w/o insert (bp): 5005
  Vector type: Gateway Donor vector
Growth in bacteria
  Bacterial resistance: Spectinomycin, 50 μg/mL
  Growth temperature: 37°C
  Growth strain: DH5alpha
  Copy number: High Copy
Gene/Insert
  Gene/Insert name: PIK3CB (alt name: phosphoinositide-3-kinase, catalytic, beta polypeptide)
  Species: H. sapiens (human)
  Insert size (bp): 3213
  Mutation: I6L
  Entrez Gene: PIK3CB (a.k.a. P110BETA, PI3K, PI3KBETA, PIK3C1)
  Cloning method: Gateway Cloning
  Sequencing primers: 5′ M13pUC-fwd; 3′ M13rev
Terms and licenses: Academic/Nonprofit Terms; Industry Terms: Not Available to Industry
Depositor comments: The ORF has no Stop codon. This design enables easy recombination into a destination vector to add an epitope tag of choice and Stop codon to the ORF. Do NOT use this plasmid directly for transfections. A set of 4 custom lentiviral vectors is available ( pLX301 (http://www.addgene.org/25895/) , pLX302 (http://www.addgene.org/25896/) , pLX303 (http://www.addgene.org/25897/) , pLX304 (http://www.addgene.org/25890/) ) to be used to express these ORFs in mammalian cells. These plasmids are not included in the kit and must be ordered separately.
How to cite: pDONR223-PIK3CB was a gift from William Hahn & David Root (Addgene plasmid # 23542 ; http://n2t.net/addgene:23542 ; RRID:Addgene_23542)
