[The description below was written by a language model from this plasmid's Addgene catalogue record.]
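Description:
pDONR223-PIK3CB is a Gateway entry-type clone built in the pDONR223 donor backbone (about 5 kb without insert). It carries the human PIK3CB open reading frame, which encodes the p110β catalytic subunit of phosphoinositide 3-kinase. The plasmid is maintained at high copy in standard E. coli cloning strains under spectinomycin selection. The insert is roughly 3.2 kb, was introduced by Gateway recombination, and carries an I6L amino acid substitution relative to the reference sequence. Flanking M13 forward and reverse primer sites are recorded for sequencing across the insert. No feature table is provided, so the exact recombination sites and origin of replication are not itemised here. In a completed pDONR clone, the ORF would normally sit between attL sites that are competent for LR recombination.

The ORF lacks a stop codon. This "open" configuration lets it be transferred into a destination vector that supplies a C-terminal epitope tag and the terminating codon in frame, so the tag can be chosen at the shuttling step. The donor backbone is not described as having a mammalian promoter, and the depositor notes state that it is not meant for direct transfection. It serves instead as a sequence-verified source clone. The depositors point to a companion set of lentiviral Gateway destination vectors (pLX301 to pLX304), obtained separately, for expressing the ORF in mammalian cells. The clone belongs to a kit of ORFs associated with a study that linked resistance to RAF inhibition to MAP kinase pathway reactivation, which suggests use in gain-of-function expression experiments.
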