>Addgene plasmid #23542 | pDONR223-PIK3CB | depositor partial sequence | sequence record 10783 | Author sequence, M13pUC-fwd
CACGGTTTTATTTTGACTGATAGTGACCTGTTCGTTGCAACAAATTGATGAGCAATGCTTTTTTATAATG
CCAACTTTGTACAAAAAAGTTGGCATGTGCTTCAGTTTCCTAATGCCTCCTGCTATGGCAGACATCCTTG
ACATCTGGGCGGTGGATTCACAGATAGCATCTGATGGCTCCATACCTGTGGATTTCCTTTTGCCCACTGG
GATTTATATCCAGTTGGAGGTACCTCGGGAAGCTACCATTTCTTATATTAAGCAGATGTTATGGAAGCAA
GTTCACAATTACCCAATGTTCAACCTCCTTATGGATATTGACTCCTATATGTTTGCATGTGTGAATCAGA
CTGCTGTATATGAGGAGCTTGAAGATGAAACACGAAGACTCTGTGATGTCAGACCTTTTCTTCCAGTTCT
CAAATTAGTGACAAGAAGTTGTGACCCAGGGGAAAAATTAGACTCAAAAATTGGAGTCCTTATAGGAAAA
GGTCTGCATGAATTTGATTCCTTGAAGGATCCTGAAGTAAATGAATTTCGAAGAAAAATGCGCAAATTCA
GCGAGGAAAAAATCCTGTCACTTGTGGGATTGTCTTGGATGGACTGGCTAAAACAAACATATCCACCAGA
GCATGAACCATCCATCCCTGAAAACTTAGAAGATAAACTTTATGGGGGAAAGCTCATCGTAGCTGTTCAT
TTTGAAAACTGCCAGACGTGTTTAGCTTTCAAGTGTCTCCTAATATGAATCCTATCAAAGTAAATGAATT
GGCAATCCAAAAACGTTTGACTATTCATGGGAAGGAGATGAGTTAGCCCCTATGATTATGTGTTGCAGTC
AGCGGAGAGTAGAATATGTTTTTGGTGATCATCCACTATTCAGTTCCAGTATATCCGGAACTGTGTGATG
AACAGAAG
