>Addgene plasmid #23542 | pDONR223-PIK3CB | addgene partial sequence | sequence record 29452 | 23542 with M13pUC-fwd
AGCTCGGGCCCAATAATGATTTTATTTTGACTGATAGTGACCTGTTCGTTGCAACAAATTGATGAGCAAT
GCTTTTTTATAATGCCAACTTTGTACAAAAAAGTTGGCATGTGCTTCAGTTTCCTAATGCCTCCTGCTAT
GGCAGACATCCTTGACATCTGGGCGGTGGATTCACAGATAGCATCTGATGGCTCCATACCTGTGGATTTC
CTTTTGCCCACTGGGATTTATATCCAGTTGGAGGTACCTCGGGAAGCTACCATTTCTTATATTAAGCAGA
TGTTATGGAAGCAAGTTCACAATTACCCAATGTTCAACCTCCTTATGGATATTGACTCCTATATGTTTGC
ATGTGTGAATCAGACTGCTGTATATGAGGAGCTTGAAGATGAAACACGAAGACTCTGTGATGTCAGACCT
TTTCTTCCAGTTCTCAAATTAGTGACAAGAAGTTGTGACCCAGGGGAAAAATTAGACTCAAAAATTGGAG
TCCTTATAGGAAAAGGTCTGCATGAATTTGATTCCTTGAAGGATCCTGAAGTAAATGAATTTCGAAGAAA
AATGCGCAAATTCAGCGAGGAAAAAATCCTGTCACTTGTGGGATTGTCTTGGATGGACTGGCTAAAACAA
ACATATCCACCAGAGCATGAACCATCCATCCCTGAAAACTTAGAAGA
