>Addgene plasmid #23542 | pDONR223-PIK3CB | depositor partial sequence | sequence record 47066 | Author sequence, M13-rev
CTGGGGATGGCAAATAATGATTTTATTTTGACTGATAGTGACCTGTTCGTTGCAACAAATTGATAAGCAA
TGCTTTCTTATAATGCCAACTTTGTACAAGAAAGTTGGCAAAGATCTGTAGTCTTTCCGAACTGTGTGGG
CCATCCAGTTCACTTTAGTAGTCCAGCTTTCCCTGAGCGCCTCATCAAATTTTTGCTTAAACTGTTTGAG
TGCTTCTTCTTCACTCTTCCCTAATGCAAGAGAGTCCTTAAGATACTGTATATCTTTGACTGATGTGAGT
TCAGGAAGCCCTGCAGTCAACATCAGCGCAAAGAGAGTGATGAAGAGATTCCCATGCCGTCGTAAAATCA
GATATGCATCCTCACAACACTGGCGGAACCGGCCAAACTTTTCTGTATTTCCTGTTTTTCCTTGTTGAAT
GACATGGATGAAATCATAGGTAAGAATAAAAGGCACTCGCTCCCTTTTAATGCCAAACTTAGATTTGAAA
TTTCCAAGAATATGTCCAAAGTCAATGTGGAAGAGCTGGCCAGTTTTTTTGACCATGATGTTGTCACTAT
GTCTGTCACCAATCCCAAGGACATAAGAAGCTACACAGTAGCCAGCACAGGACAGTGTAAATTCCTCAAT
GGCTCGGTCCAGGTCATCCCCAGAGTTGTATTCTTTAAGCCAGTTCAGAAGGGCATCTTTGTTGAAGGCT
GCTGCAGCAGCCACATTGCTACTGTTCAGCTGAATGTCAGCAATTGTTTCAGAGGTGCTCACAACTTCAA
TGA
